>Addgene plasmid #27268 | pcDNA-FLAG-NEMO-C54/347A | addgene partial sequence | sequence record 33541 | 27268 with CMV-F
TACTAGAGAACCCACTGCTTACTGGCTTATCGAAATTAATACGACTCACTATAGGGAGACCCAAGCTTGG
TACCATGGACTACAAGGACGACGATGACAAGTTAACACGTGCTGCAGATGCGAATTCAAATAGGCACCTC
TGGAAGAGCCAACTGTGTGAGATGGTGCAGCCCAGTGGTGGCCCGGCAGCAGATCAGGACGTACTGGGCG
AAGAGTCTCCTCTGGGGAAGCCAGCCATGCTGCACCTGCCTTCAGAACAGGGCGCTCCTGAGACCCTCCA
GCGCGCCCTGGAGGAGAATCAAGAGCTCCGAGATGCCATCCGGCAGAGCAACCAGATTCTGCGGGAGCGC
TGCGAGGAGCTTCTGCATTTCCAAGCCAGCCAGAGGGAGGAGAAGGAGTTCCTCATGTGCAAGTTCCAGG
AGGCCAGGAAACTGGTGGAGAGACTCGGCCTGGAGAAGCTCGATCTGAAGAGGCAGAAGGAGCAGGCTCT
GCGGGAGGTGGAGCACCTGAAGAGATGCCAGCAGCAGATGGCTGAGGACAAGGCCTCTGTGAAAGCCCAG
GTGACGTCCTTGCTCGGGGAGCTGCAGGAGAGCCAGAGTCGCTTGGAGGCTGCCACTAAGGAATGCCAGG
CTCTGGAGGGTCGGGCCCGGGCGGCCAGCGAGCAGGCGCGGCAGCTGGAGAGTGAGCGCGAGGCGCTGCA
GCAGCAGCACAGCGTGCAGGTGGACCAGCTGCGCATGCAGGGCCAGAGCGTGGAGGCCGCGCTCCGCATG
GAGCGCCAGGCCGCCTCGGAGGAGAAGAGGAAGCTGGCCCAGTTGCAGGTGGCCTATCACCAGCTCTTCC
AAGAATACGACAACCACATCAAGAGCAGCGTGGTG
