>Addgene plasmid #27268 | pcDNA-FLAG-NEMO-C54/347A | addgene partial sequence | sequence record 66351 | BGH-rev 5'-TAGAAGGCACAGTCGAGG-3'
ATTACTTAGGTGAACTATAGAATAGGGCCCTCTAGATGCATGCTCGAGCGGCCGCTCGAGGGATCCCTAC
TCAATGCACTCCATGACATGTATCTGCAGGGTGTCCATATCAGGGGCCTGATACTGGCACTTGGGACAGC
AGAAGTCAGGTGGCTCCTCGGGGGGGCTCCTCCTCTGGCTGGGCAGGGCCAGGGGAGAGGAGAGGTAGGC
AGGGGCGGGGGGCAAGGGGGCCTGGGAGACCTCGACATGCCGCTTCCTCATGTCCTCGATCCTGGCCGAC
TCCTGAGCGCTGGCCTTCAGTTTGCTGTACTCCCTCTGCAGCTGCTCCAGCTGCTCCTGCAGGAGCTCCT
TCTTCTCGGCCAGCTTCTCCCGGGCCTGCCTCTCAGCCTGGAAGTCCGCCTTGTAGATATCCGCCTGGGC
CTTCAGCACCGGAACGGTCTCCATCACAATCTTGTGCTGCTCGGCCTCCTCCTTCAGCTTATCGATCACC
TCCTGTTTGGCCACCAGGGCCTCCTCGGCCTGCTGGAGCTGCTGTTTGAGATCTTCCAGCTGCATTCCTC
GCTTCCGCTCACTGCCCACCACGCTGCTCTTGATGTGGTTGTCGTATTCTTGGAAGAGCTGGTGATAGGC
CACCTGCAACTGGGCCAGCTTCCTCTTCTCCTCCGAGGCGGCCTGGCGCTCCATGCGGAGCGCGGCCTCC
ACGCTCTGGCCCTGCATGCGCAGCTGGTCCACCTGCACGCTGTGCTGCTGCTGCAGCGCCTCGCGCTCAC
TCTCCAGCTGCCGCGCCTGCTCGCTGGCCGCCCGGGCCCGACCCTCCAGAGCCTGGCATT
