[The description below was written by a language model from this plasmid's Addgene catalogue record.]
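Description:
pcDNA-FLAG-NEMO-C54/347A is a mammalian expression plasmid built on an Invitrogen pcDNA backbone of about 5.4 kb. It is propagated in E. coli as a high-copy plasmid under ampicillin selection. The record does not list the promoter, polyadenylation signal or any mammalian selection marker. The recommended sequencing primers (T7 forward and BGH reverse) indicate that the insert lies between a T7 priming site and a bovine growth hormone polyadenylation region, an arrangement typical of pcDNA-family vectors, in which expression is usually driven by a CMV promoter. No feature table is provided to confirm these elements.

The payload is a roughly 1.25 kb human NEMO cDNA (gene symbol IKBKG, also known as IKK-gamma), the regulatory subunit of the IκB kinase complex in NF-κB signalling. It was cloned between EcoRI and BamHI sites, both of which remain intact. The coding sequence begins at amino acid 2 because the start of translation and an N-terminal FLAG epitope are supplied by the backbone, yielding a FLAG-NEMO fusion that can be detected or immunoprecipitated with anti-FLAG antibodies. The insert carries two point substitutions, Cys54Ala and Cys347Ala. According to the associated publication title, these two cysteines are required for intermolecular disulfide bond formation in the NEMO dimer. The construct therefore serves as a disulfide-deficient double mutant, suited to transfection experiments that compare its dimerisation and signalling behaviour with that of wild-type FLAG-NEMO.
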