Addgene plasmid #27268: pcDNA-FLAG-NEMO-C54/347A
Depositing lab: Thomas Gilmore. Depositing organization: Boston University Main Campus. Publication: Intermolecular disulfide bond formation in the NEMO dimer requires Cys54 and Cys347. Herscovitch M, Comb W, Ennis T, Coleman K, Yong S, Armstead B, Kalaitzidis D, Chandani S, Gilmore TD. Biochem Biophys Res Commun. 2008 Feb 29. 367(1):103-8. 10.1016/j.bbrc.2007.12.123 PubMed 18164680.
Backbone
  Vector backbone: pcDNA
  Backbone manufacturer: Invitrogen
  Backbone size w/o insert (bp): 5400
  Vector type: Mammalian Expression
Growth in bacteria
  Bacterial resistance: Ampicillin, 100 μg/mL
  Growth temperature: 37°C
  Growth strain: DH5alpha
  Copy number: High Copy
Gene/Insert
  Gene/Insert name: NEMO
  Species: H. sapiens (human)
  Insert size (bp): 1254
  Mutation: Cys54Ala Cys347Ala
  Entrez Gene: IKBKG (a.k.a. AMCBX1, EDAID1, FIP-3, FIP3, Fip3p, IKK-gamma, IKKAP1, IKKG, IMD33, IP, IP1, IP2, IPD2, NEMO, SAIDX, ZC2HC9)
  Tag / fusion protein: FLAG (N terminal on backbone)
  Cloning method: Restriction Enzyme; 5′ cloning site EcoRI (not destroyed); 3′ cloning site BamHI (not destroyed)
  Sequencing primers: 5′ T7; 3′ BGH-Rev
Terms and licenses: Academic/Nonprofit Terms; Industry Terms: Not Available to Industry
Depositor comments: NEMO cDNA starts at aa 2.
How to cite: pcDNA-FLAG-NEMO-C54/347A was a gift from Thomas Gilmore (Addgene plasmid # 27268 ; http://n2t.net/addgene:27268 ; RRID:Addgene_27268)
